Addgene plasmid #48060: pICH79277
Purpose: (Empty Backbone)
Depositing lab: Sylvestre Marillonnet. Depositing organization: Leibniz Institute of Plant Biochemistry (IPB). Publication: A modular cloning system for standardized assembly of multigene constructs. Weber E, Engler C, Gruetzner R, Werner S, Marillonnet S. PLoS One. 2011 Feb 18;6(2):e16765. doi: 10.1371/journal.pone.0016765. PubMed 21364738.
Backbone
  Vector backbone: pUC19-derived
  Backbone manufacturer: self-made
  Backbone size (bp): 3142
  Vector type: Unspecified
Growth in bacteria
  Bacterial resistance: Ampicillin, 100 μg/mL
  Growth temperature: 37°C
  Growth strain: DH10B
  Copy number: High Copy
Gene/Insert
  Gene/Insert name: None
Terms and licenses: Academic/Nonprofit Terms; Industry Terms: Not Available to Industry
Depositor comments: Level P end linker
How to cite: pICH79277 was a gift from Sylvestre Marillonnet (Addgene plasmid # 48060 ; http://n2t.net/addgene:48060 ; RRID:Addgene_48060)
