[The description below was written by a language model from this plasmid's Addgene catalogue record and pLannotate feature annotations shown in this document.]
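Description:
pICH79277 is a small, high-copy E. coli plasmid built on a self-made pUC19-derived backbone. It was deposited as an empty backbone belonging to a modular cloning system for the standardized assembly of multigene constructs. The depositor describes it only as a "Level P end linker". In hierarchical assembly schemes of this kind, an end linker is a short adapter module that closes the gap between the last assembled unit and the destination vector. The record does not give the type IIS enzyme sites, the overhangs, or the position this linker serves. No gene or insert is listed, and the vector type is unspecified.

The annotated sequence (about 3.2 kb, slightly larger than the listed backbone size) shows standard pUC architecture. A ColE1/pMB1-type high-copy origin supports replication, and a β-lactamase gene under its own promoter confers ampicillin resistance. The plasmid also carries remnants of the pBR322 bom region, rop and lacI. A lac regulatory region follows, comprising a CAP binding site, the lac promoter and the lac operator, and then a fragment of the pUC multiple cloning site.

Between that polylinker remnant and a lacZα fragment lies a segment of roughly 460 bp spanning the sequence origin. The annotation software matched it by homology to part of the Potato virus X RNA-dependent RNA polymerase. This is only a fragment, so it most plausibly serves as non-functional spacer or linker sequence rather than an expressed viral gene, but the record does not explain its role. Whether the interrupted lacZα region supports blue/white screening is also not stated. The plasmid is best regarded as an accessory cloning part used alongside the other modules of its assembly toolkit, not as an expression construct.
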