Features (pLannotate 1.2.2; 12 found; start..end, strand, type, name):
     16..173     +  CDS            lacZα (fragment): LacZα fragment of β-galactosidase; lacZ fragment
    179..278     -  misc_feature   bom (fragment): basis of mobility region from pBR322
    380..415     -  CDS            rop (fragment): Rop protein, which maintains plasmids at low copy number; rop
    510..614     +  promoter       AmpR promoter: bla
    615..1475    +  CDS            AmpR: β-lactamase; bla; confers resistance to ampicillin, carbenicillin, and related antibiotics
   1646..2234    +  rep_origin     ori: high-copy-number ColE1/pMB1/pBR322/pUC origin of replication
   2417..2509    +  CDS            lacI (fragment): lac repressor; lacI; The lac repressor binds to the lac operator to inhibit transcription in E. coli. This inhibition can be relieved by adding lactose or isopropyl-β-D-thiogalactopyranoside (IPTG).
   2522..2543    +  protein_bind   CAP binding site: CAP binding activates transcription in the presence of cAMP. E. coli catabolite activator protein
   2558..2588    +  promoter       lac promoter: promoter for the E. coli lac operon
   2596..2612    +  protein_bind   lac operator: The lac repressor binds to the lac operator to inhibit transcription in E. coli. This inhibition can be relieved by adding lactose or isopropyl-β-D-thiogalactopyranoside (IPTG). lac repressor encoded by lacI
   2649..2686    -  misc_feature   MCS (fragment): pUC18/19 multiple cloning site
   2739..30      +  CDS            RDRP_PVXX3 (fragment) (across the origin): Protein inferred from homology: Swiss-Prot protein existence level 3. RNA replication. The central part of this protein possibly functions as an ATP-binding helicase (Probable). From Potato virus X (strain X3) (PVX).
>Addgene plasmid #48060 | pICH79277 | depositor full sequence | sequence record 69060 | Full Sequence
GGGTACCGAGCTCGAATTCACTGGCCGTCGTTTTACAACGTCGTGACTGGGAAAACCCTGGCGTTACCCA
ACTTAATCGCCTTGCAGCACATCCCCCTTTCGCCAGCTGGCGTAATAGCGAAGAGGCCCGCACCGATCGC
CCTTCCCAACAGTTGCGCAGCCTGAATGGCGAATGGCGCCTGATGCGGTATTTTCTCCTTACGCATCTGT
GCGGTATTTCACACCGCATATGGTGCACTCTCAGTACAATCTGCTCTGATGCCGCATAGTTAAGCCAGCC
CCGACACCCGCCAACACCCGCTGACGCGCCCTGACGGGCTTGTCTGCTCCCGGCATCCGCTTACAGACAA
GCTGTGACCATCTCCGGGAGCTGCATGTGTCAGAGGTTTTCACCGTCATCACCGAAACGCGCGAGTCGAA
AGGGCCTCGTGATACGCCTATTTTTATAGGTTAATGTCATGATAATAATGGTTTCTTAGACGTCAGGTGG
CACTTTTCGGGGAAATGTGCGCGGAACCCCTATTTGTTTATTTTTCTAAATACATTCAAATATGTATCCG
CTCATGAGACAATAACCCTGATAAATGCTTCAATAATATTGAAAAAGGAAGAGTATGAGTATTCAACATT
TCCGTGTCGCCCTTATTCCCTTTTTTGCGGCATTTTGCCTTCCTGTTTTTGCTCACCCAGAAACGCTGGT
GAAAGTAAAAGATGCTGAAGATCAGTTGGGTGCACGAGTGGGTTACATCGAACTGGATCTCAACAGCGGT
AAGATCCTTGAGAGTTTTCGCCCCGAAGAACGTTTTCCAATGATGAGCACTTTTAAAGTTCTGCTATGTG
GCGCGGTATTATCCCGTATTGACGCCGGGCAAGAGCAACTCGGTCGCCGCATACACTATTCTCAGAATGA
CTTGGTTGAGTACTCACCAGTCACAGAAAAGCATCTTACGGATGGCATGACAGTAAGAGAATTATGCAGT
GCTGCCATAACCATGAGTGATAACACTGCGGCCAACTTACTTCTGACAACGATCGGAGGACCGAAGGAGC
TAACCGCTTTTTTGCACAACATGGGGGATCATGTAACTCGCCTTGATCGTTGGGAACCGGAGCTGAATGA
AGCCATACCAAACGACGAGCGTGACACCACGATGCCTGTAGCAATGGCAACAACGTTGCGCAAACTATTA
ACTGGCGAACTACTTACTCTAGCTTCCCGGCAACAATTAATAGACTGGATGGAGGCGGATAAAGTTGCAG
GACCACTTCTGCGCTCGGCCCTTCCGGCTGGCTGGTTTATTGCTGATAAATCTGGAGCCGGTGAGCGTGG
TTCTCGCGGTATCATTGCAGCACTGGGGCCAGATGGTAAGCCCTCCCGTATCGTAGTTATCTACACGACG
GGGAGTCAGGCAACTATGGATGAACGAAATAGACAGATCGCTGAGATAGGTGCCTCACTGATTAAGCATT
GGTAACTGTCAGACCAAGTTTACTCATATATACTTTAGATTGATTTAAAACTTCATTTTTAATTTAAAAG
GATCTAGGTGAAGATCCTTTTTGATAATCTCATGACCAAAATCCCTTAACGTGAGTTTTCGTTCCACTGA
GCGTCAGACCCCGTAGAAAAGATCAAAGGATCTTCTTGAGATCCTTTTTTTCTGCGCGTAATCTGCTGCT
TGCAAACAAAAAAACCACCGCTACCAGCGGTGGTTTGTTTGCCGGATCAAGAGCTACCAACTCTTTTTCC
GAAGGTAACTGGCTTCAGCAGAGCGCAGATACCAAATACTGTCCTTCTAGTGTAGCCGTAGTTAGGCCAC
CACTTCAAGAACTCTGTAGCACCGCCTACATACCTCGCTCTGCTAATCCTGTTACCAGTGGCTGCTGCCA
GTGGCGATAAGTCGTGTCTTACCGGGTTGGACTCAAGACGATAGTTACCGGATAAGGCGCAGCGGTCGGG
CTGAACGGGGGGTTCGTGCACACAGCCCAGCTTGGAGCGAACGACCTACACCGAACTGAGATACCTACAG
CGTGAGCTATGAGAAAGCGCCACGCTTCCCGAAGGGAGAAAGGCGGACAGGTATCCGGTAAGCGGCAGGG
TCGGAACAGGAGAGCGCACGAGGGAGCTTCCAGGGGGAAACGCCTGGTATCTTTATAGTCCTGTCGGGTT
TCGCCACCTCTGACTTGAGCGTCGATTTTTGTGATGCTCGTCAGGGGGGCGGAGCCTATGGAAAAACGCC
AGCAACGCGGCCTTTTTACGGTTCCTGGCCTTTTGCTGGCCTTTTGCTCACATGTTCTTTCCTGCGTTAT
CCCCTGATTCTGTGGATAACCGTATTACCGCCTTTGAGTGAGCTGATACCGCTCGCCGCAGCCGAACGAC
CGAGCGCAGCGAGTCAGTGAGCGAGGAAGCGGAAGAGCGCCCAATACGCAAACCGCCTCTCCCCGCGCGT
TGGCCGATTCATTAATGCAGCTGGCACGACAGGTTTCCCGACTGGAAAGCGGGCAGTGAGCGCAACGCAA
TTAATGTGAGTTAGCTCACTCATTAGGCACCCCAGGCTTTACACTTTATGCTTCCGGCTCGTATGTTGTG
TGGAATTGTGAGCGGATAACAATTTCACACAGGAAACAGCTATGACCATGATTACGCCAAGCTTGCATGC
CTGCAGGTCGACTCTAGAGGATCCCCTTGGTCTCATTACTTGTCTTCGAGGATGCACATGTGACCGAGGG
ATGAGACCGTGGAAACTTGGGACTTCAGATTCCACCCCTTGCAAGCGTGGAAAGCCTTCCGACCAAGGGA
AGTGTCGGATGTAGAGGAAATGGAAAGTTTGTTCTCAGATGGGGACTTGCTTGATTGCTTCACAAGAATG
CCAGCTTATGCGGTAAACGCAGAGGAAGATTTAGCTGCAATCAGGAAAACGCCCGAGATGGATGTCGGTC
AAGAAGTTAAAGAACCTGCAGGAGACAGAAATCAATACTCAAACCCTGCAGAAACTTTCCTCAACAAGCT
CCACAGGAAACACAGTAGGGAGGTGAAACACCAGGCCGCAAAGAAAGCTAAACGCCTAGCTGAAATCCAG
GAGTCAATGAGAGCTGAAGGTGATGCCGAACCAAATGAAATAAGCGGGGGCATGGGGGCAATACCCAGCA
ACGCCGAACTTCCTGGGCCCAAA
