>Addgene plasmid #48060 | pICH79277 | addgene partial sequence | sequence record 71166 | M13_pUC_rev
TGACCATGATTACGCCAAGCTTGCATGCCTGCAGGTCGACTCTAGAGGATCCCCTTGGTCTCATTACTTG
TCTTCGAGGATGCACATGTGACCGAGGGATGAGACCGTGGAAACTTGGGACTTCAGATTCCACCCCTTGC
AAGCGTGGAAAGCCTTCCGACCAAGGGAAGTGTCGGATGTAGAGGAAATGGAAAGTTTGTTCTCAGATGG
GGACTTGCTTGATTGCTTCACAAGAATGCCAGCTTATGCGGTAAACGCAGAGGAAGATTTAGCTGCAATC
AGGAAAACGCCCGAGATGGATGTCGGTCAAGAAGTTAAAGAACCTGCAGGAGACAGAAATCAATACTCAA
ACCCTGCAGAAACTTTCCTCAACAAGCTCCACAGGAAACACAGTAGGGAGGTGAAACACCAGGCCGCAAA
GAAAGCTAAACGCCTAGCTGAAATCCAGGAGTCAATGAGAGCTGAAGGTGATGCCGAACCAAATGAAATA
AGCGGGGGCATGGGGGCAATACCCAGCAACGCCGAACTTCCTGGGCCCAAAGGGTACCGAGCTCGAATTC
ACTGGCCGTCGTTTTACAACGTCGTGACTGGGAAAACCCTGGCGTTACCCAACTTAATCGCCTTGCAGCA
CATCCCCCTTTCGCCAGCTGGCGTAATAGCGAAGAGGCCCGCACCGATCGCCCTTCCCAACAGTTGCGCA
GCCTGAATGGCGAATGGCGCCTGATGCGGTATTTTCTCCTTACGCATCTGTGCGGTATTTCACACCGCAT
ATGGTGCACTCTCAGTACAATCTGCTCTGATGCCGCATAGTTAAGCCAGCCCCGACACCCGCCAACACCC
GCTGACGCGCCCTGACGGGCTTGTCTGCTCCCGGCATCCGCTTACAGACAAGCTGTGACCATCTCCGGGA
GCTGCATGTGTCAGAGGTTTTCACCGTCATCACCGAAACGCGCGAGTCGAAAGGGCCTCGTGATACGCCT
ATTTTTATAGGTTAATGTCATGATAATAATGGTTTCTTAGACGTCAGGTGGCACTTTTCGGGGAAATGTG
CGCGGAACCCCTATTTGTTTATTTTTCTAAATACATTCA
